>Addgene plasmid #22354 | pCI-MOR180-1 | depositor full sequence | sequence record 10263 | Author sequence
TCAATATTGGCCATTAGCCATATTATTCATTGGTTATATAGCATAAATCAATATTGGCTATTGGCCATTG
CATACGTTGTATCTATATCATAATATGTACATTTATATTGGCTCATGTCCAATATGACCGCCATGTTGGC
ATTGATTATTGACTAGTTATTAATAGTAATCAATTACGGGGTCATTAGTTCATAGCCCATATATGGAGTT
CCGCGTTACATAACTTACGGTAAATGGCCCGCCTGGCTGACCGCCCAACGACCCCCGCCCATTGACGTCA
ATAATGACGTATGTTCCCATAGTAACGCCAATAGGGACTTTCCATTGACGTCAATGGGTGGAGTATTTAC
GGTAAACTGCCCACTTGGCAGTACATCAAGTGTATCATATGCCAAGTCCGCCCCCTATTGACGTCAATGA
CGGTAAATGGCCCGCCTGGCATTATGCCCAGTACATGACCTTACGGGACTTTCCTACTTGGCAGTACATC
TACGTATTAGTCATCGCTATTACCATGGTGATGCGGTTTTGGCAGTACACCAATGGGCGTGGATAGCGGT
TTGACTCACGGGGATTTCCAAGTCTCCACCCCATTGACGTCAATGGGAGTTTGTTTTGGCACCAAAATCA
ACGGGACTTTCCAAAATGTCGTAATAACCCCGCCCCGTTGACGCAAATGGGCGGTAGGCGTGTACGGTGG
GAGGTCTATATAAGCAGAGCTCGTTTAGTGAACCGTCAGATCACTAGAAGCTTTATTGCGGTAGTTTATC
ACAGTTAAATTGCTAACGCAGTCAGTGCTTCTGACACAACAGTCTCGAACTTAAGCTGCAGAAGTTGGTC
GTGAGGCACTGGGCAGGTAAGTATCAAGGTTACAAGACAGGTTTAAGGAGACCAATAGAAACTGGGCTTG
TCGAGACAGAGAAGACTCTTGCGTTTCTGATAGGCACCTATTGGTCTTACTGACATCCACTTTGCCTTTC
TCTCCACAGGTGTCCACTCCCAGTTCAATTACAGCTCTTAAGGCTAGAGTACTTAATACGACTCACTATA
GGCTAGCATGAATGGCACAGAAGGCCCTAACTTCTACGTGCCCTTCTCCAATGCGACGGGTGTGGTACGC
GAATTCACGCGTATGGATAAAGAAAATCACTCAGTTGTGACTGAATTTGTCTTTATGGGCATAACTCAAG
ACCCTCAGCTGCAGATCATCTTTTTTGTGGTCTTCCTCCTTGTCTACCTGGTCAATGTGATAGGGAATGT
TGGTATGATCATCCTGATCATAACAGACAGTCAGCTTCACACCCCCATGTACTTTTTCCTCTGCAACCTC
TCCTTTGTTGACCTGGGCTACTCATCAGCTATTGCTCCCAGGATGCTGGCTGATTTTCTAACAAAGCACA
AAGTTATCTCTTTTTCCAGCTGTGCCACCCAGTTTGCTTTCTTTGTAGGCTTTGTGGATGCTGAGTGCTA
TGTCCTGGCTGCAATGGCCTATGACCGCTTTGTGGCCATCTGCAGACCTCTTCACTATAGCACTCTCATG
TCCAAGAAAGTCTGCTTGGTCCTAATGCTGGGCTCTTACTTCGCTGGCCTAGTGAGTTTAGTGGCGCATA
CTTCTCTCACTTTCAGCCTCAGTTACTGTGGTTCCAATATCATCAACCATTTCTTCTGTGAAATCCCACC
ACTCTTAGCTCTCTCTTGCTCAGATACCTACATTAGTGAGATACTGCTGTTTAGTTTGTGTGGCTTCATT
GAGTTCAGCACCATCCTTATCATCTTCATCTCCTATGCCTTCATTCTCATTGCCATCATCAGAATTCGAT
CAGCTGAAGGCCGGCTAAAGGCTTTTTCCACCTGCGGGTCTCATCTTACTGGTGTTACCCTTTTTTATGG
TACAGTCATGTTCATGTATCTGAGGCCAACATCCAGTTACTCCCTGGACCAAGACAAGTGGGCCTCTGTG
TTCTACACAATTATCATTCCTATGCTGAACCCCTTGATCTACAGTTTGCGGAACAAGGATGTGAAAGCCG
CTTTCAAGAAACTGATTGGAAAGAAGCCACAATAAGCGGCCGCTTCGAGCAGACATGATAAGATACATTG
ATGAGTTTGGACAAACCACAACTAGAATGCAGTGAAAAAAATGCTTTATTTGTGAAATTTGTGATGCTAT
TGCTTTATTTGTAACCATTATAAGCTGCAATAAACAAGTTAACAACAACAATTGCATTCATTTTATGTTT
CAGGTTCAGGGGGAGATGTGGGAGGTTTTTTAAAGCAAGTAAAACCTCTACAAATGTGGTAAAATCGATA
AGGATCCGGGCTGGCGTAATAGCGAAGAGGCCCGCACCGATCGCCCTTCCCAACAGTTGCGCAGCCTGAA
TGGCGAATGG
[124 nt withheld, positions 2391-2514]
C
[91 nt withheld, positions 2516-2606]
A
[49 nt withheld, positions 2608-2656]
CCTTTGACGTTGGAGTCCACGTTCTTT
[37 nt withheld, positions 2684-2720]
ACCCTATCTCGGTCTATTCTTTTGATTTATAAGGGATTTTGCCGATTTCGGCCTATTGGTTAAAAAATGA
GCTGATTTAACAAAAATTTAACGCGAATTTTAACAAAATATTAACGCTTACAATTTCCTGATGCGGTATT
TTCTCCTTACGCATCTGTGCGGTATTTCACACCGCATATGGTGCACTCTCAGTACAATCTGCTCTGATGC
CGCATAGTTAAGCCAGCCCCGACACCCGCCAACACCCGCTGACGCGCCCTGACGGGCTTGTCTGCTCCCG
GCATCCGCTTACAGACAAGCTGTGACCGTCTCCGGGAGCTGCATGTGTCAGAGGTTTTCACCGTCATCAC
CGAAACGCGCGAGACGAAAGGGCCTCGTGATACGCCTATTTTTATAGGTTAATGTCATGATAATAATGGT
TTCTTAGACGTCAGGTGGCACTTTTCGGGGAAATGTGCGCGGAACCCCTATTTGTTTATTTTTCTAAATA
CATTCAAATATGTATCCGCTCATGAGACAATAACCCTGATAAATGCTTCAATAATATTGAAAAAGGAAGA
GTATGAGTATTCAACATTTCCGTGTCGCCCTTATTCCCTTTTTTGCGGCATTTTGCCTTCCTGTTTTTGC
TCACCCAGAAACGCTGGTGAAAGTAAAAGATGCTGAAGATCAGTTGGGTGCACGAGTGGGTTACATCGAA
CTGGATCTCAACAGCGGTAAGATCCTTGAGAGTTTTCGCCCCGAAGAACGTTTTCCAATGATGAGCACTT
TTAAAGTTCTGCTATGTGGCGCGGTATTATCCCGTATTGACGCCGGGCAAGAGCAACTCGGTCGCCGCAT
ACACTATTCTCAGAATGACTTGGTTGAGTACTCACCAGTCACAGAAAAGCATCTTACGGATGGCATGACA
GTAAGAGAATTATGCAGTGCTGCCATAACCATGAGTGATAACACTGCGGCCAACTTACTTCTGACAACGA
TCGGAGGACCGAAGGAGCTAACCGCTTTTTTGCACAACATGGGGGATCATGTAACTCGCCTTGATCGTTG
GGAACCGGAGCTGAATGAAGCCATACCAAACGACGAGCGTGACACCACGATGCCTGTAGCAATGGCAACA
ACGTTGCGCAAACTATTAACTGGCGAACTACTTACTCTAGCTTCCCGGCAACAATTAATAGACTGGATGG
AGGCGGATAAAGTTGCAGGACCACTTCTGCGCTCGGCCCTTCCGGCTGGCTGGTTTATTGCTGATAAATC
TGGAGCCGGTGAGCGTGGGTCTCGCGGTATCATTGCAGCACTGGGGCCAGATGGTAAGCCCTCCCGTATC
GTAGTTATCTACACGACGGGGAGTCAGGCAACTATGGATGAACGAAATAGACAGATCGCTGAGATAGGTG
CCTCACTGATTAAGCATTGGTAACTGTCAGACCAAGTTTACTCATATATACTTTAGATTGATTTAAAACT
TCATTTTTAATTTAAAAGGATCTAGGTGAAGATCCTTTTTGATAATCTCATGACCAAAATCCCTTAACGT
GAGTTTTCGTTCCACTGAGCGTCAGACCCCGTAGAAAAGATCAAAGGATCTTCTTGAGATCCTTTTTTTC
TGCGCGTAATCTGCTGCTTGCAAACAAAAAAACCACCGCTACCAGCGGTGGTTTGTTTGCCGGATCAAGA
GCTACCAACTCTTTTTCCGAAGGTAACTGGCTTCAGCAGAGCGCAGATACCAAATACTGTTCTTCTAGTG
TAGCCGTAGTTAGGCCACCACTTCAAGAACTCTGTAGCACCGCCTACATACCTCGCTCTGCTAATCCTGT
TACCAGTGGCTGCTGCCAGTGGCGATAAGTCGTGTCTTACCGGGTTGGACTCAAGACGATAGTTACCGGA
TAAGGCGCAGCGGTCGGGCTGAACGGGGGGTTCGTGCACACAGCCCAGCTTGGAGCGAACGACCTACACC
GAACTGAGATACCTACAGCGTGAGCTATGAGAAAGCGCCACGCTTCCCGAAGGGAGAAAGGCGGACAGGT
ATCCGGTAAGCGGCAGGGTCGGAACAGGAGAGCGCACGAGGGAGCTTCCAGGGGGAAACGCCTGGTATCT
TTATAGTCCTGTCGGGTTTCGCCACCTCTGACTTGAGCGTCGATTTTTGTGATGCTCGTCAGGGGGGCGG
AGCCTATGGAAAAACGCCAGCAACGCGGCCTTTTTACGGTTCCTGGCCTTTTGCTGGCCTTTTGCTCACA
TGGCTCGACAGATCT
Features (pLannotate 1.2.2; 14 found; start..end, strand, type, name):
    140..517     +  enhancer       CMV enhancer: human cytomegalovirus immediate early enhancer
    519..718     +  promoter       CMV promoter: human cytomegalovirus (CMV) immediate early promoter
    857..989     +  intron         chimeric intron: chimera between introns from human β-globin and immunoglobulin heavy chain genes
   1034..1052    +  promoter       T7 promoter: promoter for bacteriophage T7 RNA polymerase
   1133..2062    +  CDS            Olfr1019: O1019_MOUSE - Also known as Mor180-1. Experimental evidence at protein level: Swiss-Prot protein existence level 1. Olfactory receptor that is activated by the binding of organosulfur odorants with thioether groups such as (methylthio)methanethiol (MTMT). The activity of this receptor is mediated by G proteins which activate adenylyl cyclase (Probable). From Mus musculus (Mouse).
   2089..2210    -  polyA_signal   SV40 poly(A) signal: SV40 polyadenylation signal
   2233..2301    -  CDS            large T antigen (fragment): large T antigen from SV40 (simian virus 40)
   2320..2387    +  CDS            lacZα (fragment): LacZα fragment of β-galactosidase; lacZ fragment
   2391..2819    +  rep_origin     f1 ori (sequence partly withheld): f1 bacteriophage origin of replication; arrow indicates direction of (+) strand synthesis
   2847..2946    -  misc_feature   bom (fragment): basis of mobility region from pBR322
   3048..3083    -  CDS            rop (fragment): Rop protein, which maintains plasmids at low copy number; rop
   3178..3282    +  promoter       AmpR promoter: bla
   3283..4143    +  CDS            AmpR: β-lactamase; bla; confers resistance to ampicillin, carbenicillin, and related antibiotics
   4314..4902    +  rep_origin     ori: high-copy-number ColE1/pMB1/pBR322/pUC origin of replication
