[The description below was written by a language model from this plasmid's Addgene catalogue record and pLannotate feature annotations shown in this document.]
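Description:
pCI-MOR180-1 is a mammalian expression plasmid built on the Promega pCI backbone and carrying the mouse olfactory receptor MOR180-1 (Olfr1019). The roughly 930 bp receptor coding sequence was inserted between the NheI and NotI sites, both of which remain intact, giving a construct of about 5 kb. Transcription is driven by the human cytomegalovirus immediate-early enhancer and promoter. This is followed by a chimeric β-globin/immunoglobulin heavy chain intron, which generally improves mRNA processing and expression, and the transcript is terminated by an SV40 polyadenylation signal. A T7 promoter sits just upstream of the insert, where it can serve for in vitro transcription or as a sequencing primer site. The catalogue entry records an N-terminal Rho tag on the receptor. Such rhodopsin-derived leader tags are commonly added to odorant receptors to aid cell-surface trafficking and allow antibody detection. The feature table does not annotate the tag separately, although there is unannotated sequence between the T7 promoter and the receptor CDS where it could lie.

In bacteria the plasmid is maintained through a high-copy ColE1/pUC-type origin and selected with ampicillin via the β-lactamase gene and its own promoter. An f1 origin allows production of single-stranded DNA. The short lacZα, rop, bom and large T antigen fragments in the annotation are backbone remnants rather than functional elements. No mammalian selection marker is annotated, so the plasmid is suited to transient transfection.

The annotation describes Olfr1019 as a G protein-coupled receptor that signals through adenylyl cyclase and responds to thioether-containing organosulfur odorants such as (methylthio)methanethiol. The associated publication concerns odor coding across a mammalian receptor repertoire, which is consistent with use in heterologous expression to match odorants with this receptor.
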