Addgene plasmid #22354: pCI-MOR180-1
Depositing lab: Hiroaki Matsunami. Depositing organization: Duke University. Publication: Odor coding by a Mammalian receptor repertoire. Saito H, Chi Q, Zhuang H, Matsunami H, Mainland JD. Sci Signal. 2009 . 2(60):ra9. 10.1126/scisignal.2000016 PubMed 19261596.
Backbone
  Vector backbone: pCI
  Backbone manufacturer: Promega
  Backbone size w/o insert (bp): 4006
  Vector type: Mammalian Expression
Growth in bacteria
  Bacterial resistance: Ampicillin, 100 μg/mL
  Growth temperature: 37°C
  Growth strain: DH5alpha
  Copy number: Unknown
Gene/Insert
  Gene/Insert name: MOR180-1 (alt name: Mus musculus olfactory receptor 1019)
  Species: M. musculus (mouse)
  Insert size (bp): 933
  GenBank ID: NM_147015
  Entrez Gene: Olfr1019 (a.k.a. MOR180-1)
  Tag / fusion protein: Rho (N terminal on insert)
  Cloning method: Restriction Enzyme; 5′ cloning site NheI (not destroyed); 3′ cloning site NotI (not destroyed)
  Sequencing primers: 5′ T7; 3′ EBV-rev
Terms and licenses: Academic/Nonprofit Terms; Industry Terms: Not Available to Industry
How to cite: pCI-MOR180-1 was a gift from Hiroaki Matsunami (Addgene plasmid # 22354 ; http://n2t.net/addgene:22354 ; RRID:Addgene_22354)
