>Addgene plasmid #22354 | pCI-MOR180-1 | addgene partial sequence | sequence record 28187 | 22354 with T7
CCTACTTCTACGTGCCCTTCTCCAATGCGACGGGTGTGGTACGCGAATTCACGCGTATGGATAAAGAAAA
TCACTCAGTTGTGACTGAATTTGTCTTTATGGGCATAACTCAAGACCCTCAGCTGCAGATCATCTTTTTT
GTGGTCTTCCTCCTTGTCTACCTGGTCAATGTGATAGGGAATGTTGGTATGATCATCCTGATCATAACAG
ACAGTCAGCTTCACACCCCCATGTACTTTTTCCTCTGCAACCTCTCCTTTGTTGACCTGGGCTACTCATC
AGCTATTGCTCCCAGGATGCTGGCTGATTTTCTAACAAAGCACAAAGTTATCTCTTTTTCCAGCTGTGCC
ACCCAGTTTGCTTTCTTTGTAGGCTTTGTGGATGCTGAGTGCTATGTCCTGGCTGCAATGGCCTATGACC
GCTTTGTGGCCATCTGCAGACCTCTTCACTATAGCACTCTCATGTCCAAGAAAGTCTGCTTGGTCCTAAT
GCTGGGCTCTTACTTCGCTGGCCTAGTGAGTTTAGTGGCGCATACTTCTCTCACTTTCAGCCTCAGTTAC
TGTGGTTCCAATATCATCAACCATTTCTTCTGTGAAATCCCACCACTCTTAGCTCTCTCTTGCTCAGATA
CCTACATTAGTGAGATACTGCTGTTTAGTTTGTGTGG
